Addgene plasmid #110879: KG#121
Purpose: Expresses the C. elegans unc-31 cDNA pan-neuronally
Depositing lab: Kenneth Miller. Depositing organization: Oklahoma Medical Research Foundation. Publication: Presynaptic UNC-31 (CAPS) is required to activate the G alpha(s) pathway of the Caenorhabditis elegans synaptic signaling network. Charlie NK, Schade MA, Thomure AM, Miller KG. Genetics. 2006 Feb;172(2):943-61. doi: 10.1534/genetics.105.049577. Epub 2005 Nov 4. PubMed 16272411.
Backbone
  Vector backbone: pUC
  Backbone size w/o insert (bp): 2617
  Total vector size (bp): 8694
  Vector type: Bacterial Expression
Growth in bacteria
  Bacterial resistance: Ampicillin, 100 μg/mL
  Growth temperature: 37°C
  Growth strain: DH5alpha
  Copy number: High Copy
Gene/Insert 1
  Gene/Insert name: rab-3 promoter
  Species: C. elegans (nematode)
  Insert size (bp): 1223
  Cloning method: Unknown
  Sequencing primers: 5′ Unknown
Gene/Insert 2
  Gene/Insert name: unc-31 cDNA
  Species: C. elegans (nematode)
  Insert size (bp): 3783
  Mutation: Missing first 408bp
  Cloning method: Unknown
  Sequencing primers: 5′ Unknown
Gene/Insert 3
  Gene/Insert name: unc-54 3' control region with 1 artificial intron just upstream and 1 artificial intron in control region
  Species: C. elegans (nematode)
  Insert size (bp): 993
  Cloning method: Unknown
  Sequencing primers: 5′ Unknown
Terms and licenses: Academic/Nonprofit Terms; Industry Terms: Not Available to Industry
Depositor comments: Used Pfu Ultra polymerase and primers engineered with restriction sites to amplify the 3780 bp unc-31 cDNA coding region from KG#104 and cloned into Nhe I/ Age I cut KG#59 (rab-3:: expression vector). Transformed into XL1-Blue electrocompetent cells. Miniprepped 6 clones to find those with correct size insert and vector, then submitted 2 clones for sequence. Chose one clone that has correct sequence and made glycerol stock. Features of the expression construct: This expression construct has a promoter (rab-3) that will drive strong and specific expression of unc-31 cDNA in the entire nervous system of juvenile and adult animals. Other features of the expression vector include a "decoy" 5' to the promoter to reduce non-specific expression in the gut (see Fire Lab 1995 Kit documentation for description), the unc-54 3' end including the poly A addition signal, and 3 introns (1 in 5' UTR, 1 just upstream of the unc-54 3' end, and 1 inserted in the unc-54 3' end). These introns help provide more uniform and robust expression, especially if you are expressing a cDNA with no introns (as we are) as opposed to a gene with introns. The sequence AAAA is engineered just after the 5' restriction site and just before the initiator ATG to provide a consensus translation start site. The sequence AT follows the stop codon and immediately precedes the 3' restriction site to provide a consensus stop translation signal. The vector provides the unc-54 3' UTR and control region. Note: this unc-31 cDNA from lacks the first 408 bp of the full-length unc-31 cDNA, but confers full rescue activity for locomotion.
How to cite: KG#121 was a gift from Kenneth Miller (Addgene plasmid # 110879 ; http://n2t.net/addgene:110879 ; RRID:Addgene_110879)
