[The description below was written by a language model from this plasmid's Addgene catalogue record and pLannotate feature annotations shown in this document.]
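Description:
KG#121 is a pUC-based, high-copy plasmid of about 8.7 kb that is propagated in E. coli under ampicillin selection (AmpR with its bla promoter and a ColE1/pUC origin) and carries a transgene cassette for expression in C. elegans. Although catalogued as a bacterial expression vector, its payload is designed for worm transgenesis. It was built by inserting the unc-31 cDNA coding region into a rab-3 promoter expression vector derived from the Fire Lab vector series. The record lists no worm selection marker.

The roughly 1.2 kb rab-3 promoter drives strong, specific expression throughout the nervous system of juvenile and adult animals. A "decoy" sequence placed 5' of the promoter is intended to reduce non-specific gut expression. The insert of about 3.8 kb encodes UNC-31, the nematode orthologue of CAPS, a calcium-binding protein involved in dense-core vesicle exocytosis; automated annotation accordingly flags this region by homology to rat CAPS1. The cDNA lacks the first 408 bp of the full-length sequence, yet the depositor reports that it fully rescues locomotion. Consensus sequences were engineered around the start and stop codons to favour efficient translation initiation and termination. The unc-54 3' control region supplies the 3' UTR and polyadenylation signal. Three synthetic introns (one in the 5' UTR, one just upstream of the unc-54 3' end, one within it) promote more uniform and robust expression of the intronless cDNA. The short aex-5, rop, bom, lacI and lac promoter/operator annotations appear to be remnants of the unc-54 flanking genomic region and the cloning backbone rather than functional parts.

The two sequence records, depositor and NGS, differ by only a few bases in length and give the same feature layout. The plasmid is used for pan-neuronal rescue of unc-31 mutants, in work on the presynaptic role of CAPS in the Gαs synaptic signalling pathway.
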