Features (pLannotate 1.2.2; 11 found; start..end, strand, type, name):
   1500..5084    +  CDS            Cadps (fragment): CAPS1_RAT - Also known as Caps, Caps1. Experimental evidence at protein level: Swiss-Prot protein existence level 1. Calcium-binding protein involved in exocytosis of vesicles filled with neurotransmitters and neuropeptides. Probably acts upstream of fusion in the biogenesis or maintenance of mature secretory vesicles. Regulates catecholamine loading of DCVs. May specifically mediate the Ca(2+)-dependent exocytosis of large dense-core vesicles (DCVs) and other dense-core vesicles by acting as a PtdIns(4,5)P2- binding protein that acts at prefusion step following ATP-dependent priming and parti
   5882..5977    +  CDS            aex-5 (fragment): AEX5_CAEEL - Also known as kpc-3 From Caenorhabditis elegans.
   6105..6140    +  CDS            rop (fragment): Rop protein, which maintains plasmids at low copy number; rop
   6242..6341    +  misc_feature   bom (fragment): basis of mobility region from pBR322
   6439..6543    +  promoter       AmpR promoter: bla
   6544..7404    +  CDS            AmpR: β-lactamase; bla; confers resistance to ampicillin, carbenicillin, and related antibiotics
   7575..8163    +  rep_origin     ori: high-copy-number ColE1/pMB1/pBR322/pUC origin of replication
   8346..8438    +  CDS            lacI (fragment): lac repressor; lacI; The lac repressor binds to the lac operator to inhibit transcription in E. coli. This inhibition can be relieved by adding lactose or isopropyl-β-D-thiogalactopyranoside (IPTG).
   8451..8472    +  protein_bind   CAP binding site: CAP binding activates transcription in the presence of cAMP. E. coli catabolite activator protein
   8487..8517    +  promoter       lac promoter: promoter for the E. coli lac operon
   8525..8541    +  protein_bind   lac operator: The lac repressor binds to the lac operator to inhibit transcription in E. coli. This inhibition can be relieved by adding lactose or isopropyl-β-D-thiogalactopyranoside (IPTG). lac repressor encoded by lacI
>Addgene plasmid #110879 | KG#121 | depositor full sequence | sequence record 208488 | Full sequence
AAGCTTGGGCTGCAGGATCTTCAGATGGGAGCAGTGGACTGTCTATTTGATATTCTTAAAATGTACTCTA
TAAAAGATGAAACTGTAATGACCAATTCCCTACATAAATATTTTTAACTAATTGGTCGGATATTTGGGGA
TCAGAGAAGTACTTGTTTTTGCGATATTAATAATGATATATTTTTCTAGTAAAAAAATGTTAAGCGATTT
GTGAATAATTAAGTTGGCTTGAAAAAGATTTTTTGATAGCTATGTATTTTGTTAATTTAAATCAGATTTT
AAAACTTTATTATTGACTATTTATATATATTATATATTATATATTTTCATGGTTTAATCAAAATCTATTA
AATTATTTCTAAAATCTCTAAATATCGAATTCTCTAAAAAGCTTCATCAACAAAAGCATTTCAATTATCT
AACACAATGAGAATAATTCAAGAACTGAAATAGAAAGAAATCTAGAAAAAAAAGAGAGTGAGGTGCCCTA
TTAAATCGGTGCTCTCCTCTCTAACAGAAGCGCCTACACGCACCCAAGAGAGCTCTTTTTCTTTCTTTTT
TCGGAGCACACATACACGCATACACTCCTCAGAAGTGTATAGAGAAAATGGGAGAAGAAGCGAAAGAAGA
CGAAGAAGCGGTTGTGATGTATGCATCGGGCGTTTCTATCTCTCTCCGTGAGCAACGAGCTAGTCAACCC
ATCGATCCATTTTTGTGAGCACACACAGAGAGAGACTCAAACACACTCACAGCTTCACACTGAGCTCCAA
GAGCTCTGTAGAGAGAAGCCAGAGTATGCTTTCCTCGATTTTCCTAACGTCTTCTTCTTCTGCTTTTTTC
TTTTTCCCAACGAGTTGTAGTCCACTAACTTCAATTTTTCCTCCAGAGAAAGAGTTTTAGAGAGACAGCT
GATAAATACACTAGAGAAATAAAAAGAATGATAAAAATTTGCTATTTTAATCAGTTCCCTCTCGTTTCTC
TAAGTTTTGTTGTTGGGTTGGGAAATTAAAATTGGAAAATGGAAATAACGTTTTTTTCTGTCTAATCTTG
AATTCTCCAGACATTTCTTATTTCCTTTTTTGTTGCAAGTTTTTCTTCCTTCTCTAATTTTTAATCAAAG
ATATCTCGCTATGAACTTTGAATTTTTGATATTTTGATTCTATAAATACATAAAGTAATCTAAATGCTCT
TTTAAAATAAATCTACAGTAGCCCTATTTTCAGGATCCCCGGGATTGGCCAAAGGACCCAAAGGTATGTT
TCGAATGATACTAACATAACATAGAACATTTTCAGGAGGACCCTTGGCTAGCAAAAATGTCGAATGTTTC
AAAGCCGATAATGCAAAATTCACAAGAATTCGATGGAGATGAGGAAGAAGGGGAAGAAGGTTCAACTACA
GTAGTCGGTAGTGGAGATGAATGTGGTGGTCCTGCTTTGAGCAAAGAAGAGCAGGAAAGAATGAAAGCCG
AACGAGAGGAAGAAGATCATAAGAAGAATCTTCAAATGTACATGTTTCTAGCCAGATGCATAGCATATCC
ATTCAATGGACAGCAGACTGGTGACATGGCTCGTCGACAAATGAAAGTGAATAAACAGGAATTGGCTAGA
ATTCGAGAACGATTCACTCTTTTTCTTAAAGGAGAAACAAATATTGCTGCTGATGAAGCATTCACTAAAG
CGATTCAAAGTTATTTCGAAGTATTTCTGAAATCTGAAAGAGTTCAGAAAGTTGTTCACGCCGGCGGATT
TTCACAACATGATTTTCGAGAAGTTTTTCGATTAAATATTGAGAAAAGGGTTCGAAGTCTTCCTGATATT
GAAGGATTATCAAAGGATACTGTATTGAATTCTTGGTTAGCAAAATTCGATGCAATTATTAAAGGAGATG
AGACTGATCAGAATAGGAATGCTCGAGGCCGCTCTCGAAATCCGCAGAATGCGATGAGCGCTGACGCAGT
ACTAGGCAAAGAGCAACTCTACGACGTTTTTCAACAAATTCTTGGTGTGAAGAAATTCGAGCATCAAATC
ATATTCAACGCACTTCAGTTGGATAATCCAGATGAGCAGGCGGCAGCAATCCGGAGAGAGTTTGCGACAA
GAGAAGAAGCTTTGAAGGATCCTATCAAGATGAAGCGTCTTACTCCAAAATTTGTGGTAAAAGACATGGA
AACCCTGTACATGGACGAAGTTCGAATGTCGATAAACACTTTAATAGGAAATTTGGAAACAGTTCCAGTG
ACAACACGAGGGGCAACTGTCGGAAAACGAAAAGACAAGAGTCGATCCCGCAGTATAGAGGATTTGTCGC
TCTTCAACAGCCTTAAACGAAGGACAAGCTCCGGGAGTCTCAACAAAGGAGATAGTGAAGATGGTGACGT
CACACTGACAAAGTCTGATGTCTCATTGGCTTTGAGTATGGAGGTTGTCGTGATGGAAGTGCAGGGTCTA
AAATCCGTGCAACCCAGTAAAATAGTGTATTGCACGATGGAAGTAGACGGTCACAAGCTGCAGACAGATC
ATGCGGAGGCTTCCAAACCAAAATGGGATACACAAGGAGACTTTTCGACGAAAAATCCATTGCCCGTGGT
GAAAGTGAAATTGTATACAGAAGTGAAGAGTATGATAGCATTTGAGGATAAAGAATTAGGAAAAGTAATA
ATCCAGCCGACGCCAAACTGTGCGCGAAGTCCAGAATGGTACACCATGACATTACCAAAAAGTAGTCAGG
ATCAGAATTTAAAGATTAGGATAGCAATTCGAGTAGAAAAACCGCCGAATTTAAAGTATTGCGGTTATTG
TTATTGTATCGGGCGAAACGCGTGGAAGAAGTGGAAGAAGCGATTCTTTTGTCTTGTTCAAGTATCTCAG
TACGCATTTGCTGTATGTAGTTTTCGACAAAAGAAGGCCGATCCCACGGAATTCATTCAATTAGACGGGT
TTACGATCGATTATATGCCGGAGTCGGATCCAGAACTCTCTGCGCAAGGAGGAAAACACTTCTTCACTGC
CATCAAAGAAGGAGACGAGCTGAAATTTGCGACTGATGACGAAAATGAGCGACATCTATGGGTCCAGGCT
CTGTACCGAGCCACAGGTCAAGCCTATAAACCTGTGCCTCCAAAGCAGTCAACAATTGCTCCAAAGGCTC
AAGGTTTCCAGGATAAAGCCAGCAAACATGGAATGGATGCAATGATTCAGGCTGATTCGATTAATTTCGA
TCATGACCATTTTTATTCCGATGTTCAACGATTAACTCTGGATTTTCGGATCAACGAGCCGATTTGTTCA
TTGGGTTGGTTCTCACCTGGTCAAGCATTTGTTCTGGAAGAATACTCTGCTCGATATATGGTTCGTGGAT
GCTTCCGCCACGTAACCCTCTTATCAAATCTTTTGGATAAAGCTGACGATGGATTGCTCATTGATCCAGC
TCTAATTCATTACTCTTTCGCTTTTTGTGCATCTCATGTCCATGGAAATAGGTGTATGCCTGATCGACAA
GGACCTGAAGGAGTTGGTACAGTAACTCTGGAGGAGAAGGAAAAGTTCCAGGAAATCAAGGAACGATTGA
GAGTACTTCTAGAGAAGCAAATCACGAATTTCCGTTATTGTTTCCCATTTGGAAGACCTGAAGGCGCACT
TAAAGGGACATTAGGTCTATTGGAAAGAGTTTTGATGAAGGATGTTGTGTCGCCAGTTCCACCGGAAGAA
GTTCGAGCAGTTATTAGAAAATGTTTGGAGGATGCTGCATTGGTTAATTACACAAGGATTTGCAATGAAG
CAAAGATTGAACAACGAATGGGTATTGATGTTAGTCCGGCTCAACGAATCGAGGACATGATCCGCGTGAC
GGAATTCTGCATTGATCTGCTCAAGGAGAACGAGGAGCATCATGGAGAGGCTTTCGCGTGGTTTTCCGAC
CTTCTTTCCGACCATTCCGAGATCTTTTGGTCATTGTATTCAGTCGACTTGGACTCGGCACTGGAAGTTC
AACCACACGATAGTTGGGATTCTTTCCCTCTTTTCCAGATGCTCAACGACTTTTTGCTGTCTGAATCAAG
CCTGAAAGGAGGTATATTCCACAACAAAATCGTTCAACAATTCCAACCTCTCGTTGTACGATACATTGAC
CTCATGGAGCACTCGATTGCTCAGGCGATTGACAAAGGATTTTCCAAGGAAAAATGGGAATCAAGAAAAG
AAGGATGTGCAACTTCGGAAGATATTTACTGGAAGCTCGACGCTCTTCACACATTTGTCATCGATCTGAA
CTGGCCTGAAGAGGATTTCAGAAAATATTTGCAGACGAAAATGAAAAGTCTAACTTCTGATATGATATCC
AAGGTTTCCGATTGCACCTTCACCGCATTCGACAGTTGGATGCAACGAGCCAAAAAGTCCACCGATTACA
TGCTTCCATCAGAAGTTTGCGTGCAAATCAACGTAATGTTCAGCTCAAAGAGCCGTGCTGTTCGAGTCAC
TGTTGATTCTGGAGAATACAAATATCAGTCAAAACTCGACGAAACTCTGGAGACAATGCTCAAAACTATG
GAATCATGTATTCAAGAGAAACTTCACGGAGTTCTTGAATCAGTGCTCTCACGTCTTGCTCGATACGACG
AGGGAAATCCGATTGGAGCAATTTTGAATATTGCCCCAAAGCCTGCATCGATTTTCAACAAATTGAAGAC
AATGGCCGGAGACACCTCGGCTCAGGCAACGACGACAGCGCGTCAACCTCTGACTGCTCAACAATCATCA
GGGCAAATCGGAAATTCATATGTTACATTTTTCCACGGATGCACTGAACTTCTTCGACAAGTTATTATCG
ATGAAATTTGGGTTAATGGGCTCTTCGAGCATTGGTACGACAACCAAATGAAATCAATCAATGAATGGTT
GACAGAACGTCTTCAACAATCGTTGAGTGCAACTCAATACATTTCCCTTTCGACAATTGTAAAAAAAGTG
TATCAAGACTTTTCACTGCAAGGAATCGATGAAGAACGACTGAATAGTAAGACTTATCAGTCAATCAGTC
GACGATTACAGCTTGAAGAGTCAAATTCTCATATTCAAGAAGGTATACGAAAACATTAAATACCGGTCAG
ATATCACTCGAGGAGCTCCCGAGATCTTCAGCGCTCAGCATTCGTAGAATTGTAAGTTTAAACTTTCTCA
TACTAACTAACGCGCTCTATTTAAATTTTCAGAATTCCAACTGAGCGCCGGTCGCTACCATTACCAACTT
GTCTGGTGTCAAAAATAATAGGGGCCGCTGTCATCAGAGTAAGTTTAAACTGAGTTCTACTAACTAACGA
GTAATATTTAAATTTTCAGCATCTCGCGCCCGTGCCTCTGACTTCTAAGTCCAATTACTCTTCAACATCC
CTACATGCTCTTTCTCCCTGTGCTCCCACCCCCTATTTTTGTTATTATCAAAAAAACTTCTTCTTAATTT
CTTTGTTTTTTAGCTTCTTTTAAGTCACCTCTAACAATGAAATTGTGTAGATTCAAAAATAGAATTAATT
CGTAATAAAAAGTCGAAAAAAATTGTGCTCCCTCCCCCCATTAATAATAATTCTATCCCAAAATCTACAC
AATGTTCTGTGTACACTTCTTATGTTTTTTTTACTTCTGATAAATTTTTTTTGAAACATCATAGAAAAAA
CCGCACACAAAATACCTTATCATATGTTACGTTTCAGTTTATGACCGCAATTTTTATTTCTTCGCACGTC
TGGGCCTCTCATGACGTCAAATCATGCTCATCGTGAAAAAGTTTTGGAGTATTTTTGGAATTTTTCAATC
AAGTGAAAGTTTATGAAATTAATTTTCCTGCTTTTGCTTTTTGGGGGTTTCCCCTATTGTTTGTCAAGAG
TTTCGAGGACGGCGTTTTTCTTGCTAAAATCACAAGTATTGATGAGCACGATGCAAGAAAGATCGGAAGA
AGGTTTGGGTTTGAGGCTCAGTGGAAGGTGAGTAGAAGTTGATAATTTGAAAGTGGAGTAGTGTCTATGG
GGTTTTTGCCTTAAATGACAGAATACATTCCCAATATACCAAACATAACTGTTTCCTACTAGTCGGCCGT
ACGGGCCCTTTCGTCTCGCGCGTTTCGGTGATGACGGTGAAAACCTCTGACACATGCAGCTCCCGGAGAC
GGTCACAGCTTGTCTGTAAGCGGATGCCGGGAGCAGACAAGCCCGTCAGGGCGCGTCAGCGGGTGTTGGC
GGGTGTCGGGGCTGGCTTAACTATGCGGCATCAGAGCAGATTGTACTGAGAGTGCACCATATGCGGTGTG
AAATACCGCACAGATGCGTAAGGAGAAAATACCGCATCAGGCGGCCTTAAGGGCCTCGTGATACGCCTAT
TTTTATAGGTTAATGTCATGATAATAATGGTTTCTTAGACGTCAGGTGGCACTTTTCGGGGAAATGTGCG
CGGAACCCCTATTTGTTTATTTTTCTAAATACATTCAAATATGTATCCGCTCATGAGACAATAACCCTGA
TAAATGCTTCAATAATATTGAAAAAGGAAGAGTATGAGTATTCAACATTTCCGTGTCGCCCTTATTCCCT
TTTTTGCGGCATTTTGCCTTCCTGTTTTTGCTCACCCAGAAACGCTGGTGAAAGTAAAAGATGCTGAAGA
TCAGTTGGGTGCACGAGTGGGTTACATCGAACTGGATCTCAACAGCGGTAAGATCCTTGAGAGTTTTCGC
CCCGAAGAACGTTTTCCAATGATGAGCACTTTTAAAGTTCTGCTATGTGGCGCGGTATTATCCCGTATTG
ACGCCGGGCAAGAGCAACTCGGTCGCCGCATACACTATTCTCAGAATGACTTGGTTGAGTACTCACCAGT
CACAGAAAAGCATCTTACGGATGGCATGACAGTAAGAGAATTATGCAGTGCTGCCATAACCATGAGTGAT
AACACTGCGGCCAACTTACTTCTGACAACGATCGGAGGACCGAAGGAGCTAACCGCTTTTTTGCACAACA
TGGGGGATCATGTAACTCGCCTTGATCGTTGGGAACCGGAGCTGAATGAAGCCATACCAAACGACGAGCG
TGACACCACGATGCCTGTAGCAATGGCAACAACGTTGCGCAAACTATTAACTGGCGAACTACTTACTCTA
GCTTCCCGGCAACAATTAATAGACTGGATGGAGGCGGATAAAGTTGCAGGACCACTTCTGCGCTCGGCCC
TTCCGGCTGGCTGGTTTATTGCTGATAAATCTGGAGCCGGTGAGCGTGGGTCTCGCGGTATCATTGCAGC
ACTGGGGCCAGATGGTAAGCCCTCCCGTATCGTAGTTATCTACACGACGGGGAGTCAGGCAACTATGGAT
GAACGAAATAGACAGATCGCTGAGATAGGTGCCTCACTGATTAAGCATTGGTAACTGTCAGACCAAGTTT
ACTCATATATACTTTAGATTGATTTAAAACTTCATTTTTAATTTAAAAGGATCTAGGTGAAGATCCTTTT
TGATAATCTCATGACCAAAATCCCTTAACGTGAGTTTTCGTTCCACTGAGCGTCAGACCCCGTAGAAAAG
ATCAAAGGATCTTCTTGAGATCCTTTTTTTCTGCGCGTAATCTGCTGCTTGCAAACAAAAAAACCACCGC
TACCAGCGGTGGTTTGTTTGCCGGATCAAGAGCTACCAACTCTTTTTCCGAAGGTAACTGGCTTCAGCAG
AGCGCAGATACCAAATACTGTCCTTCTAGTGTAGCCGTAGTTAGGCCACCACTTCAAGAACTCTGTAGCA
CCGCCTACATACCTCGCTCTGCTAATCCTGTTACCAGTGGCTGCTGCCAGTGGCGATAAGTCGTGTCTTA
CCGGGTTGGACTCAAGACGATAGTTACCGGATAAGGCGCAGCGGTCGGGCTGAACGGGGGGTTCGTGCAC
ACAGCCCAGCTTGGAGCGAACGACCTACACCGAACTGAGATACCTACAGCGTGAGCATTGAGAAAGCGCC
ACGCTTCCCGAAGGGAGAAAGGCGGACAGGTATCCGGTAAGCGGCAGGGTCGGAACAGGAGAGCGCACGA
GGGAGCTTCCAGGGGGAAACGCCTGGTATCTTTATAGTCCTGTCGGGTTTCGCCACCTCTGACTTGAGCG
TCGATTTTTGTGATGCTCGTCAGGGGGGCGGAGCCTATGGAAAAACGCCAGCAACGCGGCCTTTTTACGG
TTCCTGGCCTTTTGCTGGCCTTTTGCTCACATGTTCTTTCCTGCGTTATCCCCTGATTCTGTGGATAACC
GTATTACCGCCTTTGAGTGAGCTGATACCGCTCGCCGCAGCCGAACGACCGAGCGCAGCGAGTCAGTGAG
CGAGGAAGCGGAAGAGCGCCCAATACGCAAACCGCCTCTCCCCGCGCGTTGGCCGATTCATTAATGCAGC
TGGCACGACAGGTTTCCCGACTGGAAAGCGGGCAGTGAGCGCAACGCAATTAATGTGAGTTAGCTCACTC
ATTAGGCACCCCAGGCTTTACACTTTATGCTTCCGGCTCGTATGTTGTGTGGAATTGTGAGCGGATAACA
ATTTCACACAGGAAACAGCTATGACCATGATTACGCCAAGCTGTAAGTTTAAACATGATCTTACTAACTA
ACTATTCTCATTTAAATTTTCAGAGCTTAAAAATGGCTGAAATCACTCACAACGATGGATACGCTAACAA
CTTGGAAATGAAAT
