Features (pLannotate 1.2.2; 11 found; start..end, strand, type, name):
   1484..5068    +  CDS            Cadps (fragment): CAPS1_RAT - Also known as Caps, Caps1. Experimental evidence at protein level: Swiss-Prot protein existence level 1. Calcium-binding protein involved in exocytosis of vesicles filled with neurotransmitters and neuropeptides. Probably acts upstream of fusion in the biogenesis or maintenance of mature secretory vesicles. Regulates catecholamine loading of DCVs. May specifically mediate the Ca(2+)-dependent exocytosis of large dense-core vesicles (DCVs) and other dense-core vesicles by acting as a PtdIns(4,5)P2- binding protein that acts at prefusion step following ATP-dependent priming and parti
   5802..5954    +  CDS            aex-5 (fragment): AEX5_CAEEL - Also known as kpc-3 From Caenorhabditis elegans.
   6082..6117    +  CDS            rop (fragment): Rop protein, which maintains plasmids at low copy number; rop
   6219..6318    +  misc_feature   bom (fragment): basis of mobility region from pBR322
   6416..6520    +  promoter       AmpR promoter: bla
   6521..7381    +  CDS            AmpR: β-lactamase; bla; confers resistance to ampicillin, carbenicillin, and related antibiotics
   7552..8140    +  rep_origin     ori: high-copy-number ColE1/pMB1/pBR322/pUC origin of replication
   8323..8415    +  CDS            lacI (fragment): lac repressor; lacI; The lac repressor binds to the lac operator to inhibit transcription in E. coli. This inhibition can be relieved by adding lactose or isopropyl-β-D-thiogalactopyranoside (IPTG).
   8428..8449    +  protein_bind   CAP binding site: CAP binding activates transcription in the presence of cAMP. E. coli catabolite activator protein
   8464..8494    +  promoter       lac promoter: promoter for the E. coli lac operon
   8502..8518    +  protein_bind   lac operator: The lac repressor binds to the lac operator to inhibit transcription in E. coli. This inhibition can be relieved by adding lactose or isopropyl-β-D-thiogalactopyranoside (IPTG). lac repressor encoded by lacI
>Addgene plasmid #110879 | KG#121 | addgene full sequence | sequence record 212481 | Addgene NGS Result
TCTTCAGATGGGAGCAGTGGACTGTCTATTTGATATTCTTAAAATGTACTCTATAAAAGATGAAACTGTA
ATGACCAATTCCCTACATAAATATTTTTAACTAATTGGTCGGATATTTGGGGATCAGAGAAGTACTTGTT
TTTGCGATATTAATAATGATATATTTTTCTAGTAAAAAAATGTTAAGCGATTTGTGAATAATTAAGTTGG
CTTGAAAAAGATTTTTTGATAGCTATGTATTTTGTTAATTTAAATCAGATTTTAAAACTTTATTATTGAC
TATTTATATATATTATATATTATATATTTTCATGGTTTAATCAAAATCTATTAAATTATTTCTAAAATCT
CTAAATATCGAATTCTCTAAAAAGCTTCATCAACAAAAGCATTTCAATTATCTAACACAATGAGAATAAT
TCAAGAACTGAAATAGAAAGAAATCTAGAAAAAAAAGAGAGTGAGGTGCCCTATTAAATCGGTGCTCTCC
TCTCTAACAGAAGCGCCTACACGCACCCAAGAGAGCTCTTTTTCTTTCTTTTTTCGGAGCACACATACAC
GCATACACTCCTCAGAAGTGTATAGAGAAAATGGGAGAAGAAGCGAAAGAAGACGAAGAAGCGGTTGTGA
TGTATGCATCGGGCGTTTCTATCTCTCTCCGTGAGCAACGAGCTAGTCAACCCATCGATCCATTTTTGTG
AGCACACACAGAGAGAGACTCAAACACACTCACAGCTTCACACTGAGCTCCAAGAGCTCTGTAGAGAGAA
GCCAGAGTATGCTTTCCTCGATTTTCCTAACGTCTTCTTCTTCTGCTTTTTTCTTTTTCCCAACGAGTTG
TAGTCCACTAACTTCAATTTTTCCTCCAGAGAAAGAGTTTTAGAGAGACAGCTGATAAATACACTAGAGA
AATAAAAAGAATGATAAAAATTTGCTATTTTAATCAGTTCCCTCTCGTTTCTCTAAGTTTTGTTGTTGGG
TTGGGAAATTAAAATTGGAAAATGGAAATAACGTTTTTTTCTGTCTAATCTTGAATTCTCCAGACATTTC
TTATTTCCTTTTTTGTTGCAAGTTTTTCTTCCTTCTCTAATTTTTAATCAAAGATATCTCGCTATGAACT
TTGAATTTTTGATATTTTGATTCTATAAATACATAAAGTAATCTAAATGCTCTTTTAAAATAAATCTACA
GTAGCCCTATTTTCAGGGATCCCCGGGATTGGCCAAAGGACCCAAAGGTATGTTTCGAATGATACTAACA
TAACATAGAACATTTTCAGGAGGACCCTTGGCTAGCAAAAATGTCGAATGTTTCAAAGCCGATAATGCAA
AATTCACAAGAATTCGATGGAGATGAGGAAGAAGGGGAAGAAGGTTCAACTACAGTAGTCGGTAGTGGAG
ATGAATGTGGTGGTCCTGCTTTGAGCAAAGAAGAGCAGGAAAGAATGAAAGCCGAACGAGAGGAAGAAGA
TCATAAGAAGAATCTTCAAATGTACATGTTTCTAGCCAGATGCATAGCATATCCATTCAATGGACAGCAG
ACTGGTGACATGGCTCGTCGACAAATGAAAGTGAATAAACAGGAATTGGCTAGAATTCGAGAACGATTCA
CTCTTTTTCTTAAAGGAGAAACAAATATTGCTGCTGATGAAGCATTCACTAAAGCGATTCAAAGTTATTT
CGAAGTATTTCTGAAATCTGAAAGAGTTCAGAAAGTTGTTCACGCCGGCGGATTTTCACAACATGATTTT
CGAGAAGTTTTTCGATTAAATATTGAGAAAAGGGTTCGAAGTCTTCCTGATATTGAAGGATTATCAAAGG
ATACTGTATTGAATTCTTGGTTAGCAAAATTCGATGCAATTATTAAAGGAGATGAGACTGATCAGAATAG
GAATGCTCGAGGCCGCTCTCGAAATCCGCAGAATGCGATGAGCGCTGACGCAGTACTAGGCAAAGAGCAA
CTCTACGACGTTTTTCAACAAATTCTTGGTGTGAAGAAATTCGAGCATCAAATCATATTCAACGCACTTC
AGTTGGATAATCCAGATGAGCAGGCGGCAGCAATCCGGAGAGAGTTTGCGACAAGAGAAGAAGCTTTGAA
GGATCCTATCAAGATGAAGCGTCTTACTCCAAAATTTGTGGTAAAAGACATGGAAACCCTGTACATGGAC
GAAGTTCGAATGTCGATAAACACTTTAATAGGAAATTTGGAAACAGTTCCAGTGACAACACGAGGGGCAA
CTGTCGGAAAACGAAAAGACAAGAGTCGATCCCGCAGTATAGAGGATTTGTCGCTCTTCAACAGCCTTAA
ACGAAGGACAAGCTCCGGGAGTCTCAACAAAGGAGATAGTGAAGATGGTGACGTCACACTGACAAAGTCT
GATGTCTCATTGGCTTTGAGTATGGAGGTTGTCGTGATGGAAGTGCAGGGTCTAAAATCCGTGCAACCCA
GTAAAATAGTGTATTGCACGATGGAAGTAGACGGTCACAAGCTGCAGACAGATCATGCGGAGGCTTCCAA
ACCAAAATGGGATACACAAGGAGACTTTTCGACGAAAAATCCATTGCCCGTGGTGAAAGTGAAATTGTAT
ACAGAAGTGAAGAGTATGATAGCATTTGAGGATAAAGAATTAGGAAAAGTAATAATCCAGCCGACGCCAA
ACTGTGCGCGAAGTCCAGAATGGTACACCATGACATTACCAAAAAGTAGTCAGGATCAGAATTTAAAGAT
TAGGATAGCAATTCGAGTAGAAAAACCGCCGAATTTAAAGTATTGCGGTTATTGTTATTGTATCGGGCGA
AACGCGTGGAAGAAGTGGAAGAAGCGATTCTTTTGTCTTGTTCAAGTATCTCAGTACGCATTTGCTGTAT
GTAGTTTTCGACAAAAGAAGGCCGATCCCACGGAATTCATTCAATTAGACGGGTTTACGATCGATTATAT
GCCGGAGTCGGATCCAGAACTCTCTGCGCAAGGAGGAAAACACTTCTTCACTGCCATCAAAGAAGGAGAC
GAGCTGAAATTTGCGACTGATGACGAAAATGAGCGACATCTATGGGTCCAGGCTCTGTACCGAGCCACAG
GTCAAGCCTATAAACCTGTGCCTCCAAAGCAGTCAACAATTGCTCCAAAGGCTCAAGGTTTCCAGGATAA
AGCCAGCAAACATGGAATGGATGCAATGATTCAGGCTGATTCGATTAATTTCGATCATGACCATTTTTAT
TCCGATGTTCAACGATTAACTCTGGATTTTCGGATCAACGAGCCGATTTGTTCATTGGGTTGGTTCTCAC
CTGGTCAAGCATTTGTTCTGGAAGAATACTCTGCTCGATATATGGTTCGTGGATGCTTCCGCCACGTAAC
CCTCTTATCAAATCTTTTGGATAAAGCTGACGATGGATTGCTCATTGATCCAGCTCTAATTCATTACTCT
TTCGCTTTTTGTGCATCTCATGTCCATGGAAATAGGTGTATGCCTGATCGACAAGGACCTGAAGGAGTTG
GTACAGTAACTCTGGAGGAGAAGGAAAAGTTCCAGGAAATCAAGGAACGATTGAGAGTACTTCTAGAGAA
GCAAATCACGAATTTCCGTTATTGTTTCCCATTTGGAAGACCTGAAGGCGCACTTAAAGGGACATTAGGT
CTATTGGAAAGAGTTTTGATGAAGGATGTTGTGTCGCCAGTTCCACCGGAAGAAGTTCGAGCAGTTATTA
GAAAATGTTTGGAGGATGCTGCATTGGTTAATTACACAAGGATTTGCAATGAAGCAAAGATTGAACAACG
AATGGGTATTGATGTTAGTCCGGCTCAACGAATCGAGGACATGATCCGCGTGACGGAATTCTGCATTGAT
CTGCTCAAGGAGAACGAGGAGCATCATGGAGAGGCTTTCGCGTGGTTTTCCGACCTTCTTTCCGACCATT
CCGAGATCTTTTGGTCATTGTATTCAGTCGACTTGGACTCGGCACTGGAAGTTCAACCACACGATAGTTG
GGATTCTTTCCCTCTTTTCCAGATGCTCAACGACTTTTTGCTGTCTGAATCAAGCCTGAAAGGAGGTATA
TTCCACAACAAAATCGTTCAACAATTCCAACCTCTCGTTGTACGATACATTGACCTCATGGAGCACTCGA
TTGCTCAGGCGATTGACAAAGGATTTTCCAAGGAAAAATGGGAATCAAGAAAAGAAGGATGTGCAACTTC
GGAAGATATTTACTGGAAGCTCGACGCTCTTCACACATTTGTCATCGATCTGAACTGGCCTGAAGAGGAT
TTCAGAAAATATTTGCAGACGAAAATGAAAAGTCTAACTTCTGATATGATATCCAAGGTTTCCGATTGCA
CCTTCACCGCATTCGACAGTTGGATGCAACGAGCCAAAAAGTCCACCGATTACATGCTTCCATCAGAAGT
TTGCGTGCAAATCAACGTAATGTTCAGCTCAAAGAGCCGTGCTGTTCGAGTCACTGTTGATTCTGGAGAA
TACAAATATCAGTCAAAACTCGACGAAACTCTGGAGACAATGCTCAAAACTATGGAATCATGTATTCAAG
AGAAACTTCACGGAGTTCTTGAATCAGTGCTCTCACGTCTTGCTCGATACGACGAGGGAAATCCGATTGG
AGCAATTTTGAATATTGCCCCAAAGCCTGCATCGATTTTCAACAAATTGAAGACAATGGCCGGAGACACC
TCGGCTCAGGCAACGACGACAGCGCGTCAACCTCTGACTGCTCAACAATCATCAGGGCAAATCGGAAATT
CATATGTTACATTTTTCCACGGATGCACTGAACTTCTTCGACAAGTTATTATCGATGAAATTTGGGTTAA
TGGGCTCTTCGAGCATTGGTACGACAACCAAATGAAATCAATCAATGAATGGTTGACAGAACGTCTTCAA
CAATCGTTGAGTGCAACTCAATACATTTCCCTTTCGACAATTGTAAAAAAAGTGTATCAAGACTTTTCAC
TGCAAGGAATCGATGAAGAACGACTGAATAGTAAGACTTATCAGTCAATCAGTCGACGATTACAGCTTGA
AGAGTCAAATTCTCATATTCAAGAAGGTATACGAAAACATTAAATACCGGTCAGATATCACTCGAGGAGC
TCCCGAGATCTTCAGCGCTCAGCATTCGTAGAATTGTAAGTTTAAACTTTCTCATACTAACTAACGCGCT
CTATTTAAATTTTCAGAATTCCAACTGAGCGCCGGTCGCTACCATTACCAACTTGTCTGGTGTCAAAAAT
AATAGGGGCCGCTGTCATCAGAGTAAGTTTAAACTGAGTTCTACTAACTAACGAGTAATATTTAAATTTT
CAGCATCTCGCGCCCGTGCCTCTGACTTCTAAGTCCAATTACTCTTCAACATCCCTACATGCTCTTTCTC
CCTGTGCTCCCACCCCCTATTTTTGTTATTATCAAAAAACTTCTCTTAATTTCTTTGTTTTTTAGCTTCT
TTTAAGTCACCTCTAACAATGAAATTGTGTAGATTCAAAAATAGAATTAATTCGTAATAAAAAGTCGAAA
AAAATTGTGCTCCCTCCCCCCATTAATAATAATTCTATCCCAAAATCTACACAATGTTCTGTGTACACTT
CTTATGTTTTTTACTTCTGATAAATTTTTTTGAAACATCATAGAAAAAACCGCACACAAAATACCTTATC
ATATGTTACGTTTCAGTTTATGACCGCAATTTTTATTTCTTCGCACGTCTGGGCCTCTCATGACGTCAAA
TCATGCTCATCGTGAAAAAGTTTTGGAGTATTTTTGGAATTTTTCAATCAAGTGAAAGTTTATGAAATTA
ATTTTCCTGCTTTTGCTTTTTGGGGTTTCCCCTATTGTTTGTCAAGATTTCGAGGACGGCGTTTTTCTTG
CTAAAATCACAAGTATTGATGAGCACGATGCAAGAAAGATCGGAAGAAGGTTTGGGTTTGAGGCTCAGTG
GAAGGTGAGTAGAAGTTGATAATTTGAAAGTGGAGTAGTGTCTATGGGGTTTTTGCCTTAAATGACAGAA
TACATTCCCAATATACCAAACATAACTGTTTCCTACTAGTCGGCCGTACGGGCCCTTTCGTCTCGCGCGT
TTCGGTGATGACGGTGAAAACCTCTGACACATGCAGCTCCCGGAGACGGTCACAGCTTGTCTGTAAGCGG
ATGCCGGGAGCAGACAAGCCCGTCAGGGCGCGTCAGCGGGTGTTGGCGGGTGTCGGGGCTGGCTTAACTA
TGCGGCATCAGAGCAGATTGTACTGAGAGTGCACCATATGCGGTGTGAAATACCGCACAGATGCGTAAGG
AGAAAATACCGCATCAGGCGGCCTTAAGGGCCTCGTGATACGCCTATTTTTATAGGTTAATGTCATGATA
ATAATGGTTTCTTAGACGTCAGGTGGCACTTTTCGGGGAAATGTGCGCGGAACCCCTATTTGTTTATTTT
TCTAAATACATTCAAATATGTATCCGCTCATGAGACAATAACCCTGATAAATGCTTCAATAATATTGAAA
AAGGAAGAGTATGAGTATTCAACATTTCCGTGTCGCCCTTATTCCCTTTTTTGCGGCATTTTGCCTTCCT
GTTTTTGCTCACCCAGAAACGCTGGTGAAAGTAAAAGATGCTGAAGATCAGTTGGGTGCACGAGTGGGTT
ACATCGAACTGGATCTCAACAGCGGTAAGATCCTTGAGAGTTTTCGCCCCGAAGAACGTTTTCCAATGAT
GAGCACTTTTAAAGTTCTGCTATGTGGCGCGGTATTATCCCGTATTGACGCCGGGCAAGAGCAACTCGGT
CGCCGCATACACTATTCTCAGAATGACTTGGTTGAGTACTCACCAGTCACAGAAAAGCATCTTACGGATG
GCATGACAGTAAGAGAATTATGCAGTGCTGCCATAACCATGAGTGATAACACTGCGGCCAACTTACTTCT
GACAACGATCGGAGGACCGAAGGAGCTAACCGCTTTTTTGCACAACATGGGGGATCATGTAACTCGCCTT
GATCGTTGGGAACCGGAGCTGAATGAAGCCATACCAAACGACGAGCGTGACACCACGATGCCTGTAGCAA
TGGCAACAACGTTGCGCAAACTATTAACTGGCGAACTACTTACTCTAGCTTCCCGGCAACAATTAATAGA
CTGGATGGAGGCGGATAAAGTTGCAGGACCACTTCTGCGCTCGGCCCTTCCGGCTGGCTGGTTTATTGCT
GATAAATCTGGAGCCGGTGAGCGTGGGTCTCGCGGTATCATTGCAGCACTGGGGCCAGATGGTAAGCCCT
CCCGTATCGTAGTTATCTACACGACGGGGAGTCAGGCAACTATGGATGAACGAAATAGACAGATCGCTGA
GATAGGTGCCTCACTGATTAAGCATTGGTAACTGTCAGACCAAGTTTACTCATATATACTTTAGATTGAT
TTAAAACTTCATTTTTAATTTAAAAGGATCTAGGTGAAGATCCTTTTTGATAATCTCATGACCAAAATCC
CTTAACGTGAGTTTTCGTTCCACTGAGCGTCAGACCCCGTAGAAAAGATCAAAGGATCTTCTTGAGATCC
TTTTTTTCTGCGCGTAATCTGCTGCTTGCAAACAAAAAAACCACCGCTACCAGCGGTGGTTTGTTTGCCG
GATCAAGAGCTACCAACTCTTTTTCCGAAGGTAACTGGCTTCAGCAGAGCGCAGATACCAAATACTGTTC
TTCTAGTGTAGCCGTAGTTAGGCCACCACTTCAAGAACTCTGTAGCACCGCCTACATACCTCGCTCTGCT
AATCCTGTTACCAGTGGCTGCTGCCAGTGGCGATAAGTCGTGTCTTACCGGGTTGGACTCAAGACGATAG
TTACCGGATAAGGCGCAGCGGTCGGGCTGAACGGGGGGTTCGTGCACACAGCCCAGCTTGGAGCGAACGA
CCTACACCGAACTGAGATACCTACAGCGTGAGCTATGAGAAAGCGCCACGCTTCCCGAAGGGAGAAAGGC
GGACAGGTATCCGGTAAGCGGCAGGGTCGGAACAGGAGAGCGCACGAGGGAGCTTCCAGGGGGAAACGCC
TGGTATCTTTATAGTCCTGTCGGGTTTCGCCACCTCTGACTTGAGCGTCGATTTTTGTGATGCTCGTCAG
GGGGGCGGAGCCTATGGAAAAACGCCAGCAACGCGGCCTTTTTACGGTTCCTGGCCTTTTGCTGGCCTTT
TGCTCACATGTTCTTTCCTGCGTTATCCCCTGATTCTGTGGATAACCGTATTACCGCCTTTGAGTGAGCT
GATACCGCTCGCCGCAGCCGAACGACCGAGCGCAGCGAGTCAGTGAGCGAGGAAGCGGAAGAGCGCCCAA
TACGCAAACCGCCTCTCCCCGCGCGTTGGCCGATTCATTAATGCAGCTGGCACGACAGGTTTCCCGACTG
GAAAGCGGGCAGTGAGCGCAACGCAATTAATGTGAGTTAGCTCACTCATTAGGCACCCCAGGCTTTACAC
TTTATGCTTCCGGCTCGTATGTTGTGTGGAATTGTGAGCGGATAACAATTTCACACAGGAAACAGCTATG
ACCATGATTACGCCAAGCTGTAAGTTTAAACATGATCTTACTAACTAACTATTCTCATTTAAATTTTCAG
AGCTTAAAAATGGCTGAAATCACTCACAACGATGGATACGCTAACAACTTGGAAATGAAATAAGCTTGGG
CTGCAGGA
